Addgene plasmid #29099: pEMS1198
Purpose: Expression of the reporter gene under the control of the MiniPromoter in this plasmid has not been tested
Depositing lab: Elizabeth Simpson. Depositing organization: University of British Columbia. Publication: A regulatory toolbox of MiniPromoters to drive selective expression in the brain. Portales-Casamar E, Swanson DJ, Liu L, de Leeuw CN, Banks KG, Ho Sui SJ, Fulton DL, Ali J, Amirabbasi M, Arenillas DJ, Babyak N, Black SF, Bonaguro RJ, Brauer E, Candido TR, Castellarin M, Chen J, Chen Y, Cheng JC, Chopra V, Docking TR, Dreolini L, D'Souza CA, Flynn EK, Glenn R, Hatakka K, Hearty TG, Imanian B, Jiang S, Khorasan-zadeh S, Komljenovic I, Laprise S, Liao NY, Lim JS, Lithwick S, Liu F, Liu J, Lu M, McConechy M, McLeod AJ, Milisavljevic M, Mis J, O'Connor K, Palma B, Palmquist DL, Schmouth JF, Swanson MI, Tam B, Ticoll A, Turner JL, Varhol R, Vermeulen J, Watkins RF, Wilson G, Wong BK, Wong SH, Wong TY, Yang GS, Ypsilanti AR, Jones SJ, Holt RA, Goldowitz D, Wasserman WW, Simpson EM. Proc Natl Acad Sci U S A. 2010 Sep 21. 107(38):16589-94. 10.1073/pnas.1009158107 PubMed 20807748.
Backbone
  Vector backbone: pEMS1306
  Backbone size w/o insert (bp): 16454
  Vector type: Pleiades Promoter Project [sic, Pleaides Plieades]
Growth in bacteria
  Bacterial resistance: Ampicillin, 100 μg/mL
  Growth temperature: 37°C
  Growth strain: DH5alpha
  Growth instructions: DH10B
  Copy number: High Copy
Gene/Insert
  Gene/Insert name: Ple52 (alt names: DCX; doublecortin)
  Species: H. sapiens (human)
  Insert size (bp): 2371
  Entrez Gene: DCX (a.k.a. DBCN, DC, LISX, SCLH, XLIS)
  Tag / fusion protein: EGFP-NLS (C terminal on backbone)
  Cloning method: Restriction Enzyme; 5′ cloning site FseI (unknown if destroyed); 3′ cloning site AscI (unknown if destroyed)
  Sequencing primers: 5′ Unknown
Terms and licenses: Academic/Nonprofit Terms; Industry Terms: Not Available to Industry
How to cite: pEMS1198 was a gift from Elizabeth Simpson (Addgene plasmid # 29099 ; http://n2t.net/addgene:29099 ; RRID:Addgene_29099)
