[The description below was written by a language model from this plasmid's Addgene catalogue record.]
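Description:
pEMS1198 is a MiniPromoter reporter plasmid from the Pleiades Promoter Project, a resource aimed at building compact human regulatory cassettes that drive selective expression in defined brain regions and cell types. It is built on the large pEMS1306 backbone (about 16.5 kb without insert) and is propagated in E. coli as a high-copy plasmid under ampicillin selection. The record does not list the origin of replication or the other elements that make up this sizeable backbone, and no feature table is available to detail them.

The insert is Ple52, a roughly 2.4 kb MiniPromoter assembled from human regulatory sequence of DCX (doublecortin), a gene best known for its expression in migrating and immature neurons. It was cloned between FseI and AscI sites, which places it upstream of a backbone-encoded EGFP-NLS reporter. Although the catalogue lists EGFP-NLS in its tag field, Ple52 is a promoter element rather than a coding sequence, so the arrangement is best read as a transcriptional reporter. The MiniPromoter is meant to drive a green fluorescent protein carrying a nuclear localisation signal, which concentrates the signal in nuclei and makes expressing cells easier to identify and count.

The intended use is to assess whether this DCX-derived element can reproduce a restricted, doublecortin-like expression pattern. The depositor notes explicitly that reporter expression under this MiniPromoter has not been tested in this plasmid, so its activity and specificity should be regarded as unvalidated. The record does not state the delivery route or host system, and distribution is limited to academic and nonprofit users.
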