>Addgene plasmid #29099 | pEMS1198 | addgene partial sequence | sequence record 41174 | EGFP-N 5'-CGTCGCCGTCCAGCTCGACCAG-3'
CCATGGTGGCGGAAGTTCCTATACCTTTTGAAGAATAGGAACTTCGGCGCGCCGGTGGAACCTCAGAGAC
CTGAGCGTGGGAGAAAGGGATGGGGGTGAAGAGAGGCAAAAACAAAAAGGGACAAGGAGAAGGAAAAAAG
AAGGGATTTTAAATATTAGCCAGATCCAGATCTGCAATCTGCTGCTTGTGAAAAGAACTGGTTGAAAAAA
GCCTGTGACCCATCTGCTGCTTGCCCCTGACCTGCAGGAATATTGATCTTAATAGAGAAGAAGGAGGGGC
TGGGCGGGGGTGCTGGTGGTTGTGGGGGTTGGGAGTAAGAGATAGAGAGGGAGGCACTCTTGGCACTGTT
CCAGACAGAGGAGAAGGGGAGATTTTGAAATAGCTGAAAATCCTGAGACTTACTGACAGTGGCTCCTATC
AAATTGGAACTTCGGGCTAAATACATTAAAACTGGCATCTGTTTCCTCACACATGCCCACATGACTAACA
GTTGTAAATGAATCCATAGCCTGACAAAATTCCCCTTGAAGAGAACAGAAGGAGCTACCCAAGGTTAGCA
TCTCCAGCTTAGGAAGCAGTCTTTGCATTTCAGTACAATGACTATGAAGGGGGAGTGTTTTCATTTTATT
CCAAGCCCTCTTTCCTACTCTAATGTGTGCATCCCCTCCCCCCAGAATAAACTAAGATTCTCCTTTAAAG
GGACAGCCTCCAGGGAACAGCCAGTGTCTTTGTGCTATTCATCAAACCCTTTCCCCACCAAGCTGGTGCA
GCTATCCGACATTCATAAGAAATAA
