>Addgene plasmid #29099 | pEMS1198 | addgene partial sequence | sequence record 41180 | pEMS1307-fwd 5'-ccgcacgtctaagaaaccat-3'
AAATAGGCGTATCACGAGGCCCTTTCGTCTTCAAGAATTAATTCCGATCATATTCAATAACCCTTAATGA
ATTCGAGCTCCTAGGCCGGCCTGATAGATTTGGGATGTCCTTTTTACTTCTATCTTCCATAATATTCTAA
AATTATTTTCCCTTGTTTTGTTCCTATCCTACTTCCTCTTAGTCTACTTTGTTGACTTCATTAAAAAACA
AAAAACCAGTTGTTGGATACTTGAGCTAAACTGCCTTAAAGAATCTGCAGATTTTATTTTATTTTTTTTC
TCTCAAGAGGGTAAAAGGAAGAGAGCTACAATTTCTAAGAAGCCTGGCTTGGCTGTCTGAGTCTGGCCCC
CAGGCAGATTAGGCCAAGGTTTTGGCCAAGTGAAATTGCCAATTTTCTAAAAGAAAGGGCTAGCACATTG
CTCATTAGAGCATTCTGATTTTGTCTGCGCAATCTTTCTGCTACCCCGCAATTTCCTGTTGGTTATAAAT
GAAACCTTTCTAGCTGTTAATGCAGCCTGTGAATTTTTTTAAAAGCATGTAATTAATCATAGGAGGTTGG
GGGGATTCACTAAGCCTGAGTTACATGGGAGAAGCTGGACAAGGCACTAGGACCTAGAAGGCATCTATCC
ACCCTGGCAGGAATTTCTTGCTTGGAGCTCAGACAACAAAGGCATAGAGAGATTGGTTTTCTTTCTCTCA
GCATCTCCACCCAACCAGCAGAAAACCGGTGAGTGGGGCTTTTAAGTGATTTTCAAGAAGAATGTAACAG
ATGTCAAACGGG
